Addgene plasmid #112319: pZNF398-donor
Purpose: CRISPR donor plasmid to tag human transcription factor ZNF398 with GFP
Depositing lab: Kevin White. Depositing organization: University of Chicago.
Backbone
  Vector backbone: pMB1 ori
  Vector type: CRISPR
Growth in bacteria
  Bacterial resistance: Kanamycin, 50 μg/mL
  Growth temperature: 37°C
  Growth strain: DH5alpha
  Copy number: High Copy
Gene/Insert
  Gene/Insert name: ZNF398 homology arms flanking EGFP-IRES-Neo cassette
  Species: H. sapiens (human)
  Mutation: Unknown
  Entrez Gene: ZNF398 (a.k.a. P51, P71, ZER6)
  Cloning method: Gibson Cloning
  Sequencing primers: 5′ pBR322ori-F
Terms and licenses: Academic/Nonprofit Terms; Industry Terms: Not Available to Industry
Depositor comments: Cloning source: hg19 reference. Use with plasmid pZNF398.2.0-gDNA.
How to cite: pZNF398-donor was a gift from Kevin White (Addgene plasmid # 112319 ; http://n2t.net/addgene:112319 ; RRID:Addgene_112319)
