[The description below was written by a language model from this plasmid's Addgene catalogue record and pLannotate feature annotations shown in this document.]
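Description:
pZNF398-donor is a homology-directed repair donor plasmid for CRISPR-mediated tagging of the endogenous human transcription factor gene ZNF398 with GFP. It is a minimal construct of about 5.1 kb built by Gibson assembly on little more than a high-copy pMB1/ColE1-type origin of replication, and it is selected in E. coli with kanamycin. No separate bacterial resistance cassette is annotated. The only marker found is the Tn5 NeoR/KanR gene within the insert, which presumably provides the kanamycin resistance, although the record does not show what drives its expression in bacteria.

The payload consists of ZNF398 homology arms, derived from the hg19 reference, flanking an EGFP-IRES-Neo cassette. The annotated upstream arm is a roughly 1 kb fragment of ZNF398 coding sequence, consistent with a knock-in at the C-terminal end of the protein. It is followed by a short match to a TEV-cleavage/His composite tag, an S-Tag, and then EGFP. Downstream, an EMCV IRES allows the neomycin phosphotransferase to be translated from the same transcript. No promoter is annotated in the cassette, so the design appears to rely on the endogenous ZNF398 promoter, in which case G418 resistance and fluorescence would depend on correct in-frame integration. The roughly 1 kb after NeoR is unannotated apart from a very short VP160 hit that is likely spurious, and this region presumably holds the downstream homology arm.

The depositor and repository sequence records differ by only two nucleotides and give the same feature set. The plasmid is meant to be used with its companion guide RNA plasmid, pZNF398.2.0-gDNA, to produce cell lines expressing GFP-tagged ZNF398 from the native locus.
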