Features (pLannotate 1.2.2; 8 found; start..end, strand, type, name):
     31..619     +  rep_origin     ori: high-copy-number ColE1/pMB1/pBR322/pUC origin of replication
    636..1646    +  CDS            ZNF398 (fragment): ZN398_HUMAN - Also known as KIAA1339, ZER6. Experimental evidence at protein level: Swiss-Prot protein existence level 1. Functions as a transcriptional activator. From Homo sapiens (Human).
   1673..1693    +  CDS            capTEV™ (fragment): composite tag for in vivo biotinylation, TEV protease cleavage, and 6xHis tagging
   1707..1751    +  CDS            S-Tag: affinity and epitope tag derived from pancreatic ribonuclease A
   1842..2561    +  CDS            EGFP: the original enhanced GFP (Yang et al., 1996) mammalian codon-optimized
   2599..3184    +  misc_feature   IRES2: internal ribosome entry site (IRES) of the encephalomyocarditis virus (EMCV)
   3266..4069    +  CDS            NeoR/KanR: aminoglycoside phosphotransferase from Tn5; aph(3')-II (or nptII); confers resistance to neomycin, kanamycin, and G418 (Geneticin®)
   4285..4301    -  CDS            VP160 (fragment): 10 tandem repeats of the minimal activation domain of herpes simplex virus VP16 (Cheng et al., 2013)
>Addgene plasmid #112319 | pZNF398-donor | depositor full sequence | sequence record 211710 | Full Sequence
AGACCCCGTAGAAAAGATCAAAGGATCTTCTTGAGATCCTTTTTTTCTGCGCGTAATCTGCTGCTTGCAA
ACAAAAAAACCACCGCTACCAGCGGTGGTTTGTTTGCCGGATCAAGAGCTACCAACTCTTTTTCCGAAGG
TAACTGGCTTCAGCAGAGCGCAGATACCAAATACTGTCCTTCTAGTGTAGCCGTAGTTAGGCCACCACTT
CAAGAACTCTGTAGCACCGCCTACATACCTCGCTCTGCTAATCCTGTTACCAGTGGCTGCTGCCAGTGGC
GATAAGTCGTGTCTTACCGGGTTGGACTCAAGACGATAGTTACCGGATAAGGCGCAGCGGTCGGGCTGAA
CGGGGGGTTCGTGCACACAGCCCAGCTTGGAGCGAACGACCTACACCGAACTGAGATACCTACAGCGTGA
GCTATGAGAAAGCGCCACGCTTCCCGAAGGGAGAAAGGCGGACAGGTATCCGGTAAGCGGCAGGGTCGGA
ACAGGAGAGCGCACGAGGGAGCTTCCAGGGGGAAACGCCTGGTATCTTTATAGTCCTGTCGGGTTTCGCC
ACCTCTGACTTGAGCGTCGATTTTTGTGATGCTCGTCAGGGGGGCGGAGCCTATGGAAAAACGCCAGCAA
CGCGGCCTTTTTACGGTGGACGTCCAGCCACTGACCTGCCTGAAGCCTCTGAGGGACAAGTGACTTTTAC
TCAGTTGGGTAGCTATCCCCTCCCACCTCCAGTTGGCGAGCAGGTGTTCTCATGCCACCACTGTGGCAAG
AATCTCAGCCAAGACATGTTGCTGACCCACCAATGTAGCCATGCTACTGAGCACCCCTTACCCTGTGCCC
AGTGCCCTAAGCACTTTACTCCACAGGCGGACCTCAGCAGCACCTCCCAGGACCATGCCAGCGAGACACC
CCCCACCTGCCCACACTGTGCCAGGACTTTTACTCACCCATCAAGACTTACCTACCATCTTCGGGTCCAT
AACAGCACTGAGCGTCCTTTCCCCTGTCCTGATTGCCCCAAGCGCTTTGCTGACCAGGCTCGACTCACCA
GCCACCGGAGAGCTCATGCAAGCGAAAGGCCCTTCCGCTGTGCCCAGTGCGGCAGGAGCTTCAGCTTGAA
AATCAGCCTCCTGCTCCACCAGCGGGGTCATGCACAAGAGCGCCCTTTCTCCTGCCCTCAGTGTGGCATT
GACTTCAACGGCCACTCGGCCCTGATCCGCCACCAGATGATCCACACAGGCGAGCGTCCTTACCCCTGCA
CTGACTGCAGTAAGAGCTTCATGCGCAAGGAGCACCTGCTGAACCACCGGCGGCTGCACACAGGCGAGCG
GCCCTTCAGTTGTCCTCACTGTGGCAAGAGCTTCATCCGCAAGCACCACCTAATGAAACACCAGCGCATC
CACACCGGGGAGCGGCCCTACCCCTGCTCCTACTGTGGCAGGAGCTTCCGCTACAAACAGACACTCAAGG
ACCACCTCCGTTCAGGCCACAATGGAGGCTGTGGGGGTGATAGTGACCCATCAGGTCAGCCACCCAACCC
ACCAGGTCCCCTCATAACTGGGCTTGAAACTTCTGGCCTGGGTGTCAACACTGAAGGTCTAGAGACCAAC
CAGTGGTATGGGGAAGGGAGTGGAGGGGGAGTTTTGGATTATGATATTCCAACTACTGCAAGCGAGAATC
TTTATTTTCAGGGCGCCGCCAAATTCAAAGAAACCGCTGCTGCTAAATTCGAACGCCAGCACATGGACAG
CGGAGGTGGAGGTTCGAGCGGTCCCTCGGGTTCGTCGAGCCTGGAAGTTCTGTTCCAGGGGCCCCTGTCG
TCGAGCGGTCCCTCGGGTTCGATGGTGAGCAAAGGCGAGGAGCTGTTCACCGGGGTGGTGCCCATCCTGG
TCGAGCTGGACGGCGACGTAAACGGCCACAAGTTCAGCGTGTCCGGCGAGGGCGAGGGCGATGCCACCTA
CGGCAAGCTGACCCTGAAGTTCATCTGCACCACCGGCAAGCTGCCCGTGCCCTGGCCCACCCTCGTGACC
ACCCTGACCTACGGCGTGCAGTGCTTCAGCCGCTACCCCGACCACATGAAGCAGCACGACTTCTTCAAGT
CCGCCATGCCCGAAGGCTACGTCCAGGAGCGCACCATCTTCTTCAAGGACGACGGCAACTACAAGACCCG
CGCCGAGGTGAAGTTCGAGGGCGACACCCTGGTGAACCGCATCGAGCTGAAGGGCATCGACTTCAAGGAG
GACGGCAACATCCTGGGGCACAAGCTGGAGTACAACTACAACAGCCACAACGTCTATATCATGGCCGACA
AGCAGAAGAACGGCATCAAGGTGAACTTCAAGATCCGCCACAACATCGAGGACGGCAGCGTGCAGCTCGC
CGACCACTACCAGCAGAACACCCCCATCGGCGACGGCCCCGTGCTGCTGCCCGACAACCACTACCTGAGC
ACCCAGTCCGCCCTGAGCAAAGACCCCAACGAGAAGCGCGATCACATGGTCCTTAAGGAGTTCGTGACCG
CCGCCGGGATCACTCTCGGCATGGACGAGCTGTACAAGTAATGATCTAGAGTCGAGTTAATTAAGAATTC
CGCCCCCCCCCCTCTCCCTCCCCCCCCCTAACGTTACTGGCCGAAGCCGCTTGGAATAAGGCCGGTGTGC
GTTTGTCTATATGTTATTTTCCACCATATTGCCGTCTTTTGGCAATGTGAGGGCCCGGAAACCTGGCCCT
GTCTTCTTGACGAGCATTCCTAGGGGTCTTTCCCCTCTCGCCAAAGGAATGCAGGGTCTGTTGAATGTCG
TGAAGGAAGCAGTTCCTCTGGAAGCTTCTTGAAGACAAACAACGTCTGTAGCGACCCTTTGCAGGCAGCG
GAACCCCCCACCTGGCGACAGGTGCCTCTGCGGCCAAAAGCCACGTGTATAAGATACACCTGCAAAGGCG
GCACAACCCCAGTGCCACGTTGTGAGTTGGATAGTTGTGGAAAGAGTCAAATGGCTCTCCTCAAGCGTAT
TCAACAAGGGGCTGAAGGATGCCCAGAAGGTACCCCATTGTATGGGATCTGATCTGGGGCCTCGGTGCAC
ATGCTTTACATGTGTTTAGTCGAGGTTAAAAAAACGTCTAGGCCCCCCGAACCACGGGGACGTGGTTTTC
CTTTGAAAAACACGATGATAATATGGCCACAACCTGTTACATTGCACAAGATAAAAATATATCATCACGA
ACAGTAAAACTGTCTGCTTACATAAACAGTAATACAAGGGGTGTTATGGGATCGGCCATTGAACAAGATG
GATTGCACGCAGGTTCTCCGGCCGCTTGGGTGGAGAGGCTATTCGGCTATGACTGGGCACAACAGACAAT
CGGCTGCTCTGATGCCGCCGTGTTCCGGCTGTCAGCGCAGGGGCGCCCGGTTCTTTTTGTCAAGACCGAC
CTGTCCGGTGCCCTGAATGAACTGCAGGACGAGGCAGCGCGGCTATCGTGGCTGGCCACGACGGGCGTTC
CTTGCGCAGCTGTGCTCGACGTTGTCACTGAAGCGGGAAGGGACTGGCTGCTATTGGGCGAAGTGCCGGG
GCAGGATCTCCTGTCATCTCACCTTGCTCCTGCCGAGAAAGTATCCATCATGGCTGATGCAATGCGGCGG
CTGCATACGCTTGATCCGGCTACCTGCCCATTCGACCACCAAGCGAAACATCGCATCGAGCGAGCACGTA
CTCGGATGGAAGCCGGTCTTGTCGATCAGGATGATCTGGACGAAGAGCATCAGGGGCTCGCGCCAGCCGA
ACTGTTCGCCAGGCTCAAGGCGCGCATGCCCGACGGCGAGGATCTCGTCGTGACCCATGGCGATGCCTGC
TTGCCGAATATCATGGTGGAAAATGGCCGCTTTTCTGGATTCATCGACTGTGGCCGGCTGGGTGTGGCGG
ACCGCTATCAGGACATAGCGTTGGCTACCCGTGATATTGCTGAAGAGCTTGGCGGCGAATGGGCTGACCG
CTTCCTCGTGCTTTACGGTATCGCCGCTCCCGATTCGCAGCGCATCGCCTTCTATCGCCTTCTTGACGAG
TTCTTCTGAATCCAAATCTCTGTGGCTTCATGCTTGTATATGCTCACAGCAGGGCACAAAATCCAAGAGA
AGGTCTGTGAGCCCCATCCAACACCCACAGTAATTATTATCTGGCACATCAATGAATTTGGGGTCCTATA
CACTTGACTAGAGACATGCTTGTGTTTTGGAATTTCACACCCTTACAAGAATACCACATTTTGAAACCCA
GAAAGACCTGGAAAGGAGCCCAGCATGTCCATCTTTTCAAAGATACAACAAAAGCAGAAGTTACAAGAAT
ATTGCGGAGAGGTTGGAAAGCAGGATTTAACCTCTAGTTCTCTTGTTCTCAGAGAACAGCAGGTTGATAG
TAGATTATGTCTCTAGGTAGAGACAGATACATGAGAAGAGCCTCCAAAACTGGAAGCCCATCATAAGGCA
TGAGAATGTTTAACTATAAAGCCTTTTATTAGTTCTTTGATAGCTAAGATGGTTGTTGGAGAAAGTGCTT
AAGCCACTGTTTATGTTGCTGCCTCCTCTCTCAAAACCAGCCAAGATCTGTTCACACACCTCTGTGGCTG
TCTTTCCCTGAAACATGGTAACTCAAGACTGCCTGCCTAGGTTTCTTAGATTAATTATTCACATAAATTT
TGTTTAATATTGGTTGAACAAGAAATCTGACTTTAAAAGATTATTAAGGAGAATATTCCTTAACTATACT
GGCTTGATTTGAAACAGGCTCTTATTGCCATTTAAACTGCCAGAAATCTTTGCCAAGGTCCTGGTTAAAA
AAATTGGAAACGGTTTTCTTAGCCCCAGCTTTAAAAGCTAGAGATCTCAGAGAAATAGCTGGCTTAACAA
TGACAGAACAGCTTAAAATTTGTGCCTACACCATGTTCTGAGAGTCGTTCACATCAAATTCTTATCTTTT
CCAAGCCAGTAAGTTGGCTTCTCCATTCCTGGTGTCTGATATTCTTGACAATCATCAGCAACAAAGATCA
CAGCACTTTCCAGAAGCATGGAGCTT
