Features (pLannotate 1.2.2; 8 found; start..end, strand, type, name):
     31..619     +  rep_origin     ori: high-copy-number ColE1/pMB1/pBR322/pUC origin of replication
    636..1646    +  CDS            ZNF398 (fragment): ZN398_HUMAN - Also known as KIAA1339, ZER6. Experimental evidence at protein level: Swiss-Prot protein existence level 1. Functions as a transcriptional activator. From Homo sapiens (Human).
   1673..1693    +  CDS            capTEV™ (fragment): composite tag for in vivo biotinylation, TEV protease cleavage, and 6xHis tagging
   1707..1751    +  CDS            S-Tag: affinity and epitope tag derived from pancreatic ribonuclease A
   1842..2561    +  CDS            EGFP: the original enhanced GFP (Yang et al., 1996) mammalian codon-optimized
   2598..3183    +  misc_feature   IRES2: internal ribosome entry site (IRES) of the encephalomyocarditis virus (EMCV)
   3265..4068    +  CDS            NeoR/KanR: aminoglycoside phosphotransferase from Tn5; aph(3')-II (or nptII); confers resistance to neomycin, kanamycin, and G418 (Geneticin®)
   4287..4303    -  CDS            VP160 (fragment): 10 tandem repeats of the minimal activation domain of herpes simplex virus VP16 (Cheng et al., 2013)
>Addgene plasmid #112319 | pZNF398-donor | addgene full sequence | sequence record 228524 | Addgene NGS Result
AGACCCCGTAGAAAAGATCAAAGGATCTTCTTGAGATCCTTTTTTTCTGCGCGTAATCTGCTGCTTGCAA
ACAAAAAAACCACCGCTACCAGCGGTGGTTTGTTTGCCGGATCAAGAGCTACCAACTCTTTTTCCGAAGG
TAACTGGCTTCAGCAGAGCGCAGATACCAAATACTGTCCTTCTAGTGTAGCCGTAGTTAGGCCACCACTT
CAAGAACTCTGTAGCACCGCCTACATACCTCGCTCTGCTAATCCTGTTACCAGTGGCTGCTGCCAGTGGC
GATAAGTCGTGTCTTACCGGGTTGGACTCAAGACGATAGTTACCGGATAAGGCGCAGCGGTCGGGCTGAA
CGGGGGGTTCGTGCACACAGCCCAGCTTGGAGCGAACGACCTACACCGAACTGAGATACCTACAGCGTGA
GCTATGAGAAAGCGCCACGCTTCCCGAAGGGAGAAAGGCGGACAGGTATCCGGTAAGCGGCAGGGTCGGA
ACAGGAGAGCGCACGAGGGAGCTTCCAGGGGGAAACGCCTGGTATCTTTATAGTCCTGTCGGGTTTCGCC
ACCTCTGACTTGAGCGTCGATTTTTGTGATGCTCGTCAGGGGGGCGGAGCCTATGGAAAAACGCCAGCAA
CGCGGCCTTTTTACGGTGGACGTCCAGCCACTGACCTGCCTGAAGCCTCTGAGGGACAAGTGACTTTTAC
TCAGTTGGGTAGCTATCCCCTCCCACCTCCAGTTGGCGAGCAGGTGTTCTCATGCCACCACTGTGGCAAG
AATCTCAGCCAAGACATGTTGCTGACCCACCAATGTAGCCATGCTACTGAGCACCCCTTACCCTGTGCCC
AGTGCCCTAAGCACTTTACTCCACAGGCGGACCTCAGCAGCACCTCCCAGGACCATGCCAGCGAGACACC
CCCCACCTGCCCACACTGTGCCAGGACTTTTACTCACCCATCAAGACTTACCTACCATCTTCGGGTCCAT
AACAGCACTGAGCGTCCTTTCCCCTGTCCTGATTGCCCCAAGCGCTTTGCTGACCAGGCTCGACTCACCA
GCCACCGGAGAGCTCATGCAAGCGAAAGGCCCTTCCGCTGTGCCCAGTGCGGCAGGAGCTTCAGCTTGAA
AATCAGCCTCCTGCTCCACCAGCGGGGTCATGCACAAGAGCGCCCTTTCTCCTGCCCTCAGTGTGGCATT
GACTTCAACGGCCACTCGGCCCTGATCCGCCACCAGATGATCCACACAGGCGAGCGTCCTTACCCCTGCA
CTGACTGCAGTAAGAGCTTCATGCGCAAGGAGCACCTGCTGAACCACCGGCGGCTGCACACAGGCGAGCG
GCCCTTCAGTTGTCCTCACTGTGGCAAGAGCTTCATCCGCAAGCACCACCTAATGAAACACCAGCGCATC
CACACCGGGGAGCGGCCCTACCCCTGCTCCTACTGTGGCAGGAGCTTCCGCTACAAACAGACACTCAAGG
ACCACCTCCGTTCAGGCCACAATGGAGGCTGTGGGGGTGATAGTGACCCATCAGGTCAGCCACCCAACCC
ACCAGGTCCCCTCATAACTGGGCTTGAAACTTCTGGCCTGGGTGTCAACACTGAAGGTCTAGAGACCAAC
CAGTGGTATGGGGAAGGGAGTGGAGGGGGAGTTTTGGATTATGATATTCCAACTACTGCAAGCGAGAATC
TTTATTTTCAGGGCGCCGCCAAATTCAAAGAAACCGCTGCTGCTAAATTCGAACGCCAGCACATGGACAG
CGGAGGTGGAGGTTCGAGCGGTCCCTCGGGTTCGTCGAGCCTGGAAGTTCTGTTCCAGGGGCCCCTGTCG
TCGAGCGGTCCCTCGGGTTCGATGGTGAGCAAAGGCGAGGAGCTGTTCACCGGGGTGGTGCCCATCCTGG
TCGAGCTGGACGGCGACGTAAACGGCCACAAGTTCAGCGTGTCCGGCGAGGGCGAGGGCGATGCCACCTA
CGGCAAGCTGACCCTGAAGTTCATCTGCACCACCGGCAAGCTGCCCGTGCCCTGGCCCACCCTCGTGACC
ACCCTGACCTACGGCGTGCAGTGCTTCAGCCGCTACCCCGACCACATGAAGCAGCACGACTTCTTCAAGT
CCGCCATGCCCGAAGGCTACGTCCAGGAGCGCACCATCTTCTTCAAGGACGACGGCAACTACAAGACCCG
CGCCGAGGTGAAGTTCGAGGGCGACACCCTGGTGAACCGCATCGAGCTGAAGGGCATCGACTTCAAGGAG
GACGGCAACATCCTGGGGCACAAGCTGGAGTACAACTACAACAGCCACAACGTCTATATCATGGCCGACA
AGCAGAAGAACGGCATCAAGGTGAACTTCAAGATCCGCCACAACATCGAGGACGGCAGCGTGCAGCTCGC
CGACCACTACCAGCAGAACACCCCCATCGGCGACGGCCCCGTGCTGCTGCCCGACAACCACTACCTGAGC
ACCCAGTCCGCCCTGAGCAAAGACCCCAACGAGAAGCGCGATCACATGGTCCTTAAGGAGTTCGTGACCG
CCGCCGGGATCACTCTCGGCATGGACGAGCTGTACAAGTAATGATCTAGAGTCGAGTTAATTAAGAATTC
CGCCCCCCCCCTCTCCCTCCCCCCCCCTAACGTTACTGGCCGAAGCCGCTTGGAATAAGGCCGGTGTGCG
TTTGTCTATATGTTATTTTCCACCATATTGCCGTCTTTTGGCAATGTGAGGGCCCGGAAACCTGGCCCTG
TCTTCTTGACGAGCATTCCTAGGGGTCTTTCCCCTCTCGCCAAAGGAATGCAGGGTCTGTTGAATGTCGT
GAAGGAAGCAGTTCCTCTGGAAGCTTCTTGAAGACAAACAACGTCTGTAGCGACCCTTTGCAGGCAGCGG
AACCCCCCACCTGGCGACAGGTGCCTCTGCGGCCAAAAGCCACGTGTATAAGATACACCTGCAAAGGCGG
CACAACCCCAGTGCCACGTTGTGAGTTGGATAGTTGTGGAAAGAGTCAAATGGCTCTCCTCAAGCGTATT
CAACAAGGGGCTGAAGGATGCCCAGAAGGTACCCCATTGTATGGGATCTGATCTGGGGCCTCGGTGCACA
TGCTTTACATGTGTTTAGTCGAGGTTAAAAAAACGTCTAGGCCCCCCGAACCACGGGGACGTGGTTTTCC
TTTGAAAAACACGATGATAATATGGCCACAACCTGTTACATTGCACAAGATAAAAATATATCATCACGAA
CAGTAAAACTGTCTGCTTACATAAACAGTAATACAAGGGGTGTTATGGGATCGGCCATTGAACAAGATGG
ATTGCACGCAGGTTCTCCGGCCGCTTGGGTGGAGAGGCTATTCGGCTATGACTGGGCACAACAGACAATC
GGCTGCTCTGATGCCGCCGTGTTCCGGCTGTCAGCGCAGGGGCGCCCGGTTCTTTTTGTCAAGACCGACC
TGTCCGGTGCCCTGAATGAACTGCAGGACGAGGCAGCGCGGCTATCGTGGCTGGCCACGACGGGCGTTCC
TTGCGCAGCTGTGCTCGACGTTGTCACTGAAGCGGGAAGGGACTGGCTGCTATTGGGCGAAGTGCCGGGG
CAGGATCTCCTGTCATCTCACCTTGCTCCTGCCGAGAAAGTATCCATCATGGCTGATGCAATGCGGCGGC
TGCATACGCTTGATCCGGCTACCTGCCCATTCGACCACCAAGCGAAACATCGCATCGAGCGAGCACGTAC
TCGGATGGAAGCCGGTCTTGTCGATCAGGATGATCTGGACGAAGAGCATCAGGGGCTCGCGCCAGCCGAA
CTGTTCGCCAGGCTCAAGGCGCGCATGCCCGACGGCGAGGATCTCGTCGTGACCCATGGCGATGCCTGCT
TGCCGAATATCATGGTGGAAAATGGCCGCTTTTCTGGATTCATCGACTGTGGCCGGCTGGGTGTGGCGGA
CCGCTATCAGGACATAGCGTTGGCTACCCGTGATATTGCTGAAGAGCTTGGCGGCGAATGGGCTGACCGC
TTCCTCGTGCTTTACGGTATCGCCGCTCCCGATTCGCAGCGCATCGCCTTCTATCGCCTTCTTGACGAGT
TCTTCTGATAAATCCAAATCTCTGTGGCTTCATGCTTGTATATGCTCACAGCAGGGCACAAAATCCAAGA
GAAGGTCTGTGAGCCCCATCCAACACCCACAGTAATTATTATCTGGCACATCAATGAATTTGGGGTCCTA
TACACTTGACTAGAGACATGCTTGTGTTTTGGAATTTCACACCCTTACAAGAATACCACATTTTGAAACC
CAGAAAGACCTGGAAAGGAGCCCAGCATGTCCATCTTTTCAAAGATACAACAAAAGCAGAAGTTACAAGA
ATATTGCGGAGAGGTTGGAAAGCAGGATTTAACCTCTAGTTCTCTTGTTCTCAGAGAACAGCAGGTTGAT
AGTAGATTATGTCTCTAGGTAGAGACAGATACATGAGAAGAGCCTCCAAAACTGGAAGCCCATCATAAGG
CATGAGAATGTTTAACTATAAAGCCTTTTATTAGTTCTTTGATAGCTAAGATGGTTGTTGGAGAAAGTGC
TTAAGCCACTGTTTATGTTGCTGCCTCCTCTCTCAAAACCAGCCAAGATCTGTTCACACACCTCTGTGGC
TGTCTTTCCCTGAAACATGGTAACTCAAGACTGCCTGCCTAGGTTTCTTAGATTAATTATTCACATAAAT
TTTGTTTAATATTGGTTGAACAAGAAATCTGACTTTAAAAGATTATTAAGGAGAATATTCCTTAACTATA
CTGGCTTGATTTGAAACAGGCTCTTATTGCCATTTAAACTGCCAGAAATCTTTGCCAAGGTCCTGGTTAA
AAAAATTGGAAACGGTTTTCTTAGCCCCAGCTTTAAAAGCTAGAGATCTCAGAGAAATAGCTGGCTTAAC
AATGACAGAACAGCTTAAAATTTGTGCCTACACCATGTTCTGAGAGTCGTTCACATCAAATTCTTATCTT
TTCCAAGCCAGTAAGTTGGCTTCTCCATTCCTGGTGTCTGATATTCTTGACAATCATCAGCAACAAAGAT
CACAGCACTTTCCAGAAGCATGGAGCTT
